Addgene plasmid #136365: pINTO-N3::hTET3 HxD
Purpose: Expresses epitope-tagged human TET3 catalytically dead (HxD mutation) in mammalian cells
Depositing lab: Roberto Bonasio. Publication: Delineation of a Human Mendelian Disorder of the DNA Demethylation Machinery: TET3 Deficiency. Beck DB, Petracovici A, He C, Moore HW, Louie RJ, Ansar M, Douzgou S, Sithambaram S, Cottrell T, Santos-Cortez RLP, Prijoles EJ, Bend R, Keren B, Mignot C, Nougues MC, Ounap K, Reimand T, Pajusalu S, Zahid M, Saqib MAN, Buratti J, Seaby EG, McWalter K, Telegrafi A, Baldridge D, Shinawi M, Leal SM, Schaefer GB, Stevenson RE, Banka S, Bonasio R, Fahrner JA. Am J Hum Genet. 2020 Jan 3. pii: S0002-9297(19)30471-9. doi: 10.1016/j.ajhg.2019.12.007. PubMed 31928709.
Backbone
  Vector backbone: pINTO-N3
  Backbone manufacturer: BonasioLab
  Backbone size w/o insert (bp): 6900
  Total vector size (bp): 12300
  Vector type: Mammalian Expression
  Selectable markers: Zeocin
Growth in bacteria
  Bacterial resistance: Ampicillin, 100 μg/mL
  Growth temperature: 37°C
  Growth strain: DH5alpha
  Copy number: High Copy
Gene/Insert
  Gene/Insert name: TET3
  Species: H. sapiens (human)
  Insert size (bp): 5400
  Mutation: HxD (H1077Y, D1079A)
  GenBank ID: NP_001274420.1
  Entrez Gene: TET3 (a.k.a. hCG_40738)
  Tag / fusion protein: FLAG (N terminal on backbone); HA (N terminal on backbone); 2xStrepTagII (N terminal on backbone)
  Cloning method: Gibson Cloning
  Sequencing primers: 5′ CGCAAATGGGCGGTAGGCGTG; 3′ TAGAAGGCACAGTCGAGG
Terms and licenses: Academic/Nonprofit Terms; Industry Terms: Not Available to Industry
How to cite: pINTO-N3::hTET3 HxD was a gift from Roberto Bonasio (Addgene plasmid # 136365 ; http://n2t.net/addgene:136365 ; RRID:Addgene_136365)
