[The description below was written by a language model from this plasmid's Addgene catalogue record and pLannotate feature annotations shown in this document.]
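Description:
pINTO-N3::hTET3 HxD is a mammalian expression plasmid of about 12.3 kb, built on the pINTO-N3 backbone, that produces an epitope-tagged, catalytically inactive form of human TET3. It is maintained in E. coli through a high-copy ColE1/pUC-type origin and an ampicillin resistance gene (β-lactamase), and it also carries an f1 phage origin. For selection in mammalian cells it contains a Zeocin resistance cassette in which the Sh ble gene sits behind both an SV40 early promoter and the bacterial EM7 promoter and is terminated by an SV40 polyadenylation signal.

The expression unit is driven by the CMV immediate-early enhancer and promoter. Immediately downstream of it, the annotation picks up short matches to tet operator-containing promoters, which suggests a CMV promoter bearing tet operator sites that could be repressed by Tet repressor and induced with tetracycline or doxycycline, although the catalogue record does not state this. The backbone supplies an N-terminal tag block listed as FLAG, HA and a double Strep-tag II. The feature table detects only a FLAG fragment and one Strep-tag II copy, probably because such short elements are easily missed by automated annotation. The roughly 5.4 kb TET3 open reading frame, inserted by Gibson assembly, follows the tags and ends at a bovine growth hormone polyadenylation signal.

TET3 is a dioxygenase that oxidises 5-methylcytosine to 5-hydroxymethylcytosine and further products. The HxD mutation (H1077Y, D1079A) abolishes this activity, making the construct a suitable negative control alongside wild-type or patient-variant TET3 in studies of TET3 deficiency, with the tags allowing detection and affinity purification. A few annotated fragments, such as the lac region remnants and a yeast NAP1 match, appear to be incidental backbone hits.
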