Features (pLannotate 1.2.2; 25 found; start..end, strand, type, name):
    363..742     +  enhancer       CMV enhancer: human cytomegalovirus immediate early enhancer
    743..946     +  promoter       CMV promoter: human cytomegalovirus (CMV) immediate early promoter
    948..967     +  promoter       PLtetO-1 promoter (fragment): modified phage lambda PL promoter with tet operator sites (Lutz and Bujard, 1997)
    969..988     +  promoter       PLtetO-1 promoter (fragment): modified phage lambda PL promoter with tet operator sites (Lutz and Bujard, 1997)
    996..1029    +  promoter       TRE3GV promoter (fragment): 3rd-generation Tet-responsive promoter that can be activated by binding of Tet-On® 3G, optimized for retroviral and lentiviral vectors
   1121..1143    +  CDS            3xFLAG (fragment): three tandem FLAG® epitope tags
   1253..1276    +  CDS            Strep-Tag II: peptide that binds Strep-Tactin®, an engineered form of streptavidin
   1352..6733    +  CDS            TET3: TET3_HUMAN - Also known as KIAA0401. Experimental evidence at protein level: Swiss-Prot protein existence level 1. Dioxygenase that catalyzes the conversion of the modified genomic base 5-methylcytosine (5mC) into 5-hydroxymethylcytosine (5hmC) and plays a key role in epigenetic chromatin reprogramming in the zygote following fertilization (PubMed:31928709). Also mediates subsequent conversion of 5hmC into 5-formylcytosine (5fC), and conversion of 5fC to 5-carboxylcytosine (5caC). Conversion of 5mC into 5hmC, 5fC and 5caC probably constitutes the first step in cytosine demethylation (By simila
   6814..7038    +  polyA_signal   bGH poly(A) signal: bovine growth hormone polyadenylation signal
   7042..7063    +  promoter       SV40 promoter (fragment): SV40 enhancer and early promoter
   7084..7512    +  rep_origin     f1 ori (sequence partly withheld): f1 bacteriophage origin of replication; arrow indicates direction of (+) strand synthesis
   7526..7855    +  promoter       SV40 promoter: SV40 enhancer and early promoter
   7903..7950    +  promoter       EM7 promoter: synthetic bacterial promoter&nbsp
   7969..8343    +  CDS            BleoR: antibiotic-binding protein; Sh ble from Streptoalloteichus hindustanus; confers resistance to bleomycin, phleomycin, and Zeocin™
   8353..8478    +  CDS            ble (fragment): BLE_KLEPN - Experimental evidence at protein level: Swiss-Prot protein existence level 1. Binding protein with a strong affinity to the bleomycin family of antibiotics. Binds to CL990; an antimitotic-antibiotic compound. From Klebsiella pneumoniae.
   8473..8594    +  polyA_signal   SV40 poly(A) signal: SV40 polyadenylation signal
   8665..8687    -  protein_bind   lac operator (fragment): The lac repressor binds to the lac operator to inhibit transcription in E. coli. This inhibition can be relieved by adding lactose or isopropyl-β-D-thiogalactopyranoside (IPTG). lac repressor encoded by lacI
   8691..8721    -  promoter       lac promoter: promoter for the E. coli lac operon
   8736..8757    -  protein_bind   CAP binding site: CAP binding activates transcription in the presence of cAMP. E. coli catabolite activator protein
   8770..8862    -  CDS            lacI (fragment): lac repressor; lacI; The lac repressor binds to the lac operator to inhibit transcription in E. coli. This inhibition can be relieved by adding lactose or isopropyl-β-D-thiogalactopyranoside (IPTG).
   9677..10265   -  rep_origin     ori: high-copy-number ColE1/pMB1/pBR322/pUC origin of replication
  10436..11296   -  CDS            AmpR: β-lactamase; bla; confers resistance to ampicillin, carbenicillin, and related antibiotics
  11297..11401   -  promoter       AmpR promoter: bla
  11460..11512   -  misc_feature   bom (fragment): basis of mobility region from pBR322
  12186..303     +  CDS            NAP1 (fragment) (across the origin): NAP1_YEAST - Experimental evidence at protein level: Swiss-Prot protein existence level 1. Acidic protein, which assembles histones into an octamer (in vitro). Involved in the regulation of the localization and the function of the septins during mitosis. Involved in the function of B-type cyclins. From Saccharomyces cerevisiae (strain ATCC 204508 / S288c) (Baker's yeast).
>Addgene plasmid #136365 | pINTO-N3::hTET3 HxD | addgene full sequence | sequence record 271993 | Addgene NGS Result
ATCCAGGACAGACTTGGCTCGCTGGTGGGCCAGGACAGCGGGTATGTGGGGGGTCTTCCCAAGAACGTTA
AGGAAAAGCTGCTGAGCTTGAAGACTTTACAAAGCGAGCTATTCGAAGTTGAAAAGGAATTTCAGGTGGA
GATGTTTGAGCTAGAGAACAAGTTTCTGCAGAAGTACAAGCCCATTTGGGAGCAGCGGTCCAGGATCATT
TCAGGACAAGAGCAACCCAAGCCGGAACAGATCGCAAAGGGCCAAGAGATTGTGGAGTCACTCAATGAGA
CGGAGTTGCAATTGCATGAAGAATCTGCTTAGGGTTAGGCGTTTTGCGCTGCTTCGCGATGTACGGGCCA
GATATACGCGTTGACATTGATTATTGACTAGTTATTAATAGTAATCAATTACGGGGTCATTAGTTCATAG
CCCATATATGGAGTTCCGCGTTACATAACTTACGGTAAATGGCCCGCCTGGCTGACCGCCCAACGACCCC
CGCCCATTGACGTCAATAATGACGTATGTTCCCATAGTAACGCCAATAGGGACTTTCCATTGACGTCAAT
GGGTGGAGTATTTACGGTAAACTGCCCACTTGGCAGTACATCAAGTGTATCATATGCCAAGTACGCCCCC
TATTGACGTCAATGACGGTAAATGGCCCGCCTGGCATTATGCCCAGTACATGACCTTATGGGACTTTCCT
ACTTGGCAGTACATCTACGTATTAGTCATCGCTATTACCATGGTGATGCGGTTTTGGCAGTACATCAATG
GGCGTGGATAGCGGTTTGACTCACGGGGATTTCCAAGTCTCCACCCCATTGACGTCAATGGGAGTTTGTT
TTGGCACCAAAATCAACGGGACTTTCCAAAATGTCGTAACAACTCCGCCCCATTGACGCAAATGGGCGGT
AGGCGTGTACGGTGGGAGGTCTATATAAGCAGAGCTCTCCCTATCAGTGATAGAGATCTCCCTATCAGTG
ATAGAGATCGTCGACGAGCTCGTTTAGTGAACCGTCAGATCGCCTGGAGACGCCATCCACGCTGTTTTGA
CCTCCATAGAAGACACCGGGACCGATCCAGCCTCCGGACTCTAGCGTTTAAACTTAAGGCCACCATGGAC
TACAAGGATGACGACGATAAGGGCAGCGGATACCCATACGACGTGCCTGACTACGCCGGCAGCGCTAGCG
CATGGTCCCATCCTCAATTCGAGAAAGGCGGCGGATCTGGCGGTGGAAGCGGAGGCTCCGCCTGGAGCCA
CCCTCAGTTCGAAAAGTCCGGCAGCGAGAACCTGTACTTCCAGGGCTCCACCGGTAGCGGTACCGAGCTC
GGATCCGATGGAGGACTCGACAGCCAGTTTCAGGTGCCCCTGGCCGTCCAGCCGGACCTGCCAGGCCTTT
ATGACTTCCCTCAGCGCCAGGTGATGGTAGGGAGCTTCCCGGGGTCTGGGCTCTCCATGGCTGGGAGTGA
GTCCCAACTCCGAGGGGGTGGAGATGGTCGAAAGAAACGGAAACGGTGTGGTACTTGTGAGCCCTGCCGG
CGGCTGGAAAACTGTGGCGCTTGCACTAGCTGTACCAACCGCCGCACGCACCAGATCTGCAAACTGCGAA
AATGTGAGGTGCTGAAGAAAAAAGTAGGGCTTCTCAAGGAGGTGGAAATAAAGGCTGGTGAAGGAGCCGG
GCCGTGGGGACAAGGAGCGGCTGTCAAGACAGGCTCAGAGCTCAGCCCAGTTGATGGACCTGTTCCAGGT
CAGATGGACTCAGGGCCAGTGTACCATGGGGACTCACGGCAGCTAAGCGCCTCAGGGGTGCCGGTCAATG
GTGCTAGAGAGCCCGCTGGACCCAGTCTGCTGGGGACTGGGGGTCCTTGGCGGGTAGACCAAAAGCCCGA
CTGGGAGGCTGCCCCAGGCCCAGCTCATACTGCTCGCCTGGAAGATGCCCACGATCTGGTGGCCTTTTCG
GCTGTGGCCGAAGCTGTGTCCTCTTATGGGGCCCTTAGCACCCGGCTCTATGAAACCTTCAACCGTGAGA
TGAGTCGTGAGGCTGGGAACAACAGCAGGGGACCCCGGCCAGGGCCTGAGGGCTGCTCTGCTGGCAGCGA
AGACCTTGACACACTGCAGACGGCCCTGGCCCTCGCGCGGCATGGTATGAAACCACCCAACTGCAACTGC
GATGGCCCAGAATGCCCTGACTACCTCGAGTGGCTGGAGGGGAAGATCAAGTCTGTGGTCATGGAAGGAG
GGGAGGAGCGGCCCAGGCTCCCAGGGCCTCTGCCTCCTGGTGAGGCCGGCCTCCCAGCACCAAGCACCAG
GCCACTCCTCAGCTCAGAGGTGCCCCAGATCTCTCCCCAAGAGGGCCTGCCCCTGTCCCAGAGTGCCCTG
AGCATTGCCAAGGAAAAAAACATCAGCTTGCAGACCGCCATTGCCATTGAGGCCCTCACACAGCTCTCCT
CTGCCCTCCCGCAGCCTTCTCATTCCACCCCCCAGGCTTCTTGCCCCCTTCCTGAGGCCTTGTCACCTCC
TGCCCCTTTCAGATCTCCCCAGTCTTACCTCCGGGCTCCCTCATGGCCTGTGGTTCCTCCTGAAGAGCAC
TCATCTTTTGCTCCTGATAGCTCTGCCTTCCCTCCAGCAACTCCTAGAACTGAGTTCCCTGAAGCCTGGG
GCACTGACACCCCTCCAGCAACGCCCCGGAGCTCCTGGCCCATGCCTCGCCCAAGCCCCGATCCCATGGC
TGAACTGGAGCAGTTGTTGGGCAGCGCCAGTGATTACATCCAGTCAGTATTCAAGCGGCCTGAGGCCCTG
CCTACCAAGCCCAAGGTCAAGGTGGAGGCACCCTCTTCCTCCCCGGCCCCGGCCCCATCCCCTGTACTTC
AGAGGGAGGCTCCCACGCCATCCTCGGAGCCCGACACCCACCAGAAGGCCCAGACCGCCCTGCAGCAGCA
CCTCCACCACAAGCGCAGCCTCTTCCTAGAACAGGTGCACGACACCTCCTTCCCTGCTCCTTCAGAGCCT
TCTGCTCCTGGCTGGTGGCCCCCACCAAGTTCACCTGTCCCACGGCTTCCAGACAGACCACCCAAGGAGA
AGAAGAAGAAGCTCCCAACACCAGCTGGAGGTCCCGTGGGAACGGAGAAAGCTGCCCCTGGGATCAAGCC
CAGTGTCCGAAAGCCCATTCAGATCAAGAAGTCCAGGCCCCGGGAAGCACAGCCCCTCTTCCCACCTGTC
CGACAGATTGTCCTGGAAGGGCTTAGGTCCCCAGCCTCCCAGGAAGTGCAGGCTCATCCACCGGCCCCTC
TGCCTGCCTCACAGGGCTCTGCTGTGCCCCTGCCCCCAGAACCTTCTCTTGCGCTATTTGCACCTAGTCC
CTCCAGGGACAGCCTGCTGCCCCCTACTCAGGAAATGAGGTCCCCCAGCCCCATGACAGCCTTGCAGCCA
GGCTCCACTGGCCCTCTTCCCCCTGCCGATGACAAGCTGGAAGAGCTCATCCGGCAGTTTGAGGCTGAAT
TTGGAGATAGCTTTGGGCTTCCCGGCCCCCCTTCTGTGCCCATTCAGGACCCCGAGAACCAGCAAACATG
TCTCCCAGCCCCTGAGAGCCCCTTTGCTACCCGTTCCCCCAAGCAAATCAAGATTGAGTCTTCGGGGGCT
GTGACTGTGCTCTCAACCACCTGCTTCCATTCAGAGGAGGGAGGACAGGAGGCCACACCCACCAAGGCTG
AGAACCCACTCACACCCACCCTCAGTGGCTTCTTGGAGTCACCTCTTAAGTACCTGGACACACCCACCAA
GAGTCTGCTGGACACACCTGCCAAGAGAGCCCAGGCCGAGTTCCCCACCTGCGATTGCGTCGAACAAATA
GTGGAGAAAGATGAAGGTCCATATTATACTCACTTGGGATCTGGCCCCACGGTCGCCTCTATCCGGGAAC
TCATGGAGGAGCGGTATGGAGAGAAGGGGAAAGCCATCCGGATCGAGAAGGTCATCTACACGGGGAAGGA
GGGAAAGAGCTCCCGCGGTTGCCCCATTGCAAAGTGGGTGATCCGCAGGCACACGCTGGAGGAGAAGCTA
CTCTGCCTGGTGCGGCACCGGGCAGGCCACCACTGCCAGAACGCTGTGATCGTCATCCTCATCCTGGCCT
GGGAGGGCATTCCCCGTAGCCTCGGAGACACCCTCTACCAGGAGCTCACCGACACCCTCCGGAAGTATGG
GAACCCCACCAGCCGGAGATGCGGCCTCAACGATGACCGGACCTGCGCTTGCCAAGGCAAAGACCCCAAC
ACCTGTGGTGCCTCCTTCTCCTTTGGTTGTTCCTGGAGCATGTACTTCAACGGCTGCAAGTATGCTCGGA
GCAAGACACCTCGCAAGTTCCGCCTCGCAGGGGACAATCCCAAAGAGGAAGAAGTGCTCCGGAAGAGTTT
CCAGGACCTGGCCACCGAAGTCGCTCCCCTGTACAAGCGACTGGCCCCTCAGGCCTATCAGAACCAGGTG
ACCAACGAGGAAATAGCGATTGACTGCCGTCTGGGGCTGAAGGAAGGACGGCCCTTCGCGGGGGTCACGG
CCTGCATGGACTTCTGTGCCCACGCCTATAAGGCTCAGCATAACCTCTACAATGGGTGCACCGTGGTCTG
CACCCTGACCAAGGAAGACAATCGCTGCGTGGGCAAGATTCCCGAGGATGAGCAGCTGCATGTTCTCCCC
CTGTACAAGATGGCCAACACGGATGAGTTTGGTAGCGAGGAGAACCAGAATGCAAAGGTGGGCAGCGGAG
CCATCCAGGTGCTCACCGCCTTCCCCCGCGAGGTCCGACGCCTGCCCGAGCCTGCCAAGTCCTGCCGCCA
GCGGCAGCTGGAAGCCAGAAAGGCAGCAGCCGAGAAGAAGAAGATTCAGAAGGAGAAGCTGAGCACTCCG
GAGAAGATCAAGCAGGAGGCCCTGGAGCTGGCGGGCATTACGTCGGACCCAGGCCTGTCTCTGAAGGGTG
GATTGTCCCAGCAAGGCCTGAAGCCCTCCCTCAAGGTGGAGCCGCAGAACCACTTCAGCTCCTTCAAGTA
CAGCGGCAACGCGGTGGTGGAGAGCTACTCGGTGCTGGGCAACTGCCGGCCCTCCGACCCTTACAGCATG
AACAGCGTGTACTCCTACCACTCCTACTATGCACAGCCCAGCCTGACCTCCGTCAATGGCTTCCACTCCA
AGTACGCTCTCCCGTCTTTTAGCTACTATGGCTTTCCATCCAGCAACCCCGTCTTCCCCTCTCAGTTCCT
GGGTCCTGGTGCCTGGGGGCATAGTGGCAGCAGTGGCAGTTTTGAGAAGAAGCCAGACCTCCACGCTCTG
CACAACAGCCTGAGCCCGGCCTACGGTGGTGCTGAGTTTGCCGAGCTGCCCAGCCAGGCTGTTCCCACAG
ACGCCCACCACCCCACTCCTCACCACCAGCAGCCTGCGTACCCAGGCCCCAAGGAGTATCTGCTTCCCAA
GGCCCCCCTACTCCACTCAGTGTCCAGGGACCCCTCCCCCTTTGCCCAGAGCTCCAACTGCTACAACAGA
TCCATCAAGCAAGAGCCAGTAGACCCGCTGACCCAGGCTGAGCCTGTGCCCAGAGACGCTGGCAAGATGG
GCAAGACACCTCTGTCCGAGGTGTCTCAGAATGGAGGACCCAGTCACCTTTGGGGACAGTACTCAGGAGG
CCCAAGCATGTCCCCCAAGAGGACTAACGGTGTGGGTGGCAGCTGGGGTGTGTTCTCGTCTGGGGAGAGT
CCTGCCATCGTCCCTGACAAGCTCAGTTCCTTTGGGGCCAGCTGCCTGGCCCCTTCCCACTTCACAGATG
GCCAGTGGGGGCTGTTCCCCGGTGAGGGGCAGCAGGCAGCTTCCCACTCTGGAGGACGGCTGCGAGGCAA
ACCGTGGAGCCCCTGCAAGTTTGGGAACAGCACCTCGGCCTTGGCTGGGCCCAGCCTGACTGAGAAGCCG
TGGGCGCTGGGGGCAGGGGATTTCAACTCGGCCCTGAAAGGTAGTCCTGGGTTCCAAGACAAGCTGTGGA
ACCCCATGAAAGGAGAGGAGGGCAGGATTCCAGCCGCAGGGGCCAGCCAGCTGGACAGGGCCTGGCAGTC
CTTTGGTCTGCCCCTGGGATCCAGCGAGAAGCTGTTTGGGGCTCTGAAGTCAGAGGAGAAGCTGTGGGAC
CCCTTCAGCCTGGAGGAGGGGCCGGCTGAGGAGCCCCCCAGCAAGGGAGCGGTGAAGGAGGAGAAGGGCG
GTGGTGGTGCGGAGGAGGAAGAGGAGGAGCTGTGGTCGGACAGTGAACACAACTTCCTGGACGAGAACAT
CGGCGGCGTGGCCGTGGCCCCAGCCCACGGCTCCATCCTCATCGAGTGTGCCCGGCGGGAGCTGCACGCC
ACCACGCCGCTTAAGAAGCCCAACCGCTGCCACCCCACCCGCATCTCGCTGGTCTTCTACCAGCACAAGA
ACCTCAACCAGCCCAACCACGGGCTGGCCCTCTGGGAAGCCAAGATGAAGCAGCTGGCGGAGAGGGCACG
GGCACGGCAGGAGGAGGCTGCCCGGCTGGGCCTGGGCCAGCAGGAGGCCAAGCTCTACGGGAAGAAGCGC
AAGTGGGGGGGCACTGTGGTTGCTGAGCCCCAGCAGAAAGAGAAGAAGGGGGTCGTCCCCACCCGGCAGG
CACTGGCTGTGCCCACAGACTCGGCGGTCACCGTGTCCTCCTATGCCTACACGAAGGTCACTGGCCCCTA
CAGCCGCTGGATCCTGTGAATTCTGCAGATATCCAGCACAGTGGCGGCCGCTCGAGTCTAGAGGGCCCGT
TTAAACCCGCTGATCAGCCTCGACTGTGCCTTCTAGTTGCCAGCCATCTGTTGTTTGCCCCTCCCCCGTG
CCTTCCTTGACCCTGGAAGGTGCCACTCCCACTGTCCTTTCCTAATAAAATGAGGAAATTGCATCGCATT
GTCTGAGTAGGTGTCATTCTATTCTGGGGGGTGGGGTGGGGCAGGACAGCAAGGGGGAGGATTGGGAAGA
CAATAGCAGGCATGCTGGGGATGCGGTGGGCTCTATGGCTTCTGAGGCGGAAAGAACCAGCTGGGGCTCT
AGGGGGTATCCCC
[124 nt withheld, positions 7084-7207]
C
[91 nt withheld, positions 7209-7299]
A
[49 nt withheld, positions 7301-7349]
CCTTTGACGTTGGAGTCCACGTTCTTT
[37 nt withheld, positions 7377-7413]
ACCCTATCTCGGTCTATTCTTTTGATTTATAAGGGATTTTGCCGATTTCGGCCTATTGGTTAAAAAATGA
GCTGATTTAACAAAAATTTAACGCGAATTAATTCTGTGGAATGTGTGTCAGTTAGGGTGTGGAAAGTCCC
CAGGCTCCCCAGCAGGCAGAAGTATGCAAAGCATGCATCTCAATTAGTCAGCAACCAGGTGTGGAAAGTC
CCCAGGCTCCCCAGCAGGCAGAAGTATGCAAAGCATGCATCTCAATTAGTCAGCAACCATAGTCCCGCCC
CTAACTCCGCCCATCCCGCCCCTAACTCCGCCCAGTTCCGCCCATTCTCCGCCCCATGGCTGACTAATTT
TTTTTATTTATGCAGAGGCCGAGGCCGCCTCTGCCTCTGAGCTATTCCAGAAGTAGTGAGGAGGCTTTTT
TGGAGGCCTAGGCTTTTGCAAAAAGCTCCCGGGAGCTTGTATATCCATTTTCGGATCTGATCAGCACGTG
TTGACAATTAATCATCGGCATAGTATATCGGCATAGTATAATACGACAAGGTGAGGAACTAAACCATGGC
CAAGTTGACCAGTGCCGTTCCGGTGCTCACCGCGCGCGACGTCGCCGGAGCGGTCGAGTTCTGGACCGAC
CGGCTCGGGTTCTCCCGGGACTTCGTGGAGGACGACTTCGCCGGTGTGGTCCGGGACGACGTGACCCTGT
TCATCAGCGCGGTCCAGGACCAGGTGGTGCCGGACAACACCCTGGCCTGGGTGTGGGTGCGCGGCCTGGA
CGAGCTGTACGCCGAGTGGTCGGAGGTCGTGTCCACGAACTTCCGGGACGCCTCCGGGCCGGCCATGACC
GAGATCGGCGAGCAGCCGTGGGGGCGGGAGTTCGCCCTGCGCGACCCGGCCGGCAACTGCGTGCACTTCG
TGGCCGAGGAGCAGGACTGACACGTGCTACGAGATTTCGATTCCACCGCCGCCTTCTATGAAAGGTTGGG
CTTCGGAATCGTTTTCCGGGACGCCGGCTGGATGATCCTCCAGCGCGGGGATCTCATGCTGGAGTTCTTC
GCCCACCCCAACTTGTTTATTGCAGCTTATAATGGTTACAAATAAAGCAATAGCATCACAAATTTCACAA
ATAAAGCATTTTTTTCACTGCATTCTAGTTGTGGTTTGTCCAAACTCATCAATGTATCTTATCATGTCTG
TATACCGTCGACCTCTAGCTAGAGCTTGGCGTAATCATGGTCATAGCTGTTTCCTGTGTGAAATTGTTAT
CCGCTCACAATTCCACACAACATACGAGCCGGAAGCATAAAGTGTAAAGCCTGGGGTGCCTAATGAGTGA
GCTAACTCACATTAATTGCGTTGCGCTCACTGCCCGCTTTCCAGTCGGGAAACCTGTCGTGCCAGCTGCA
TTAATGAATCGGCCAACGCGCGGGGAGAGGCGGTTTGCGTATTGGGCGCTCTTCCGCTAGTCTGCAATGA
GTTCGAGTTGGCGCGCCTGTCATTCTAAATCTCTCTTTCAGCCTAAAGCTTTTTCCCCGTATCCCCCCAG
GTGTCTGCAGGCTCAAAGAGCAGCGAGAAGCGTTCAGAGGAAAGCGATCCCGTGCCACCTTCCCCGTGCC
CGGGCTGTCCCCGCACGCTGCCGGCTCGGGGATGCGGGGGGAGCGCCGGACCGGAGCGGAGCCCCGGGCG
GCTCGCTGCTGCCCCCTAGCGGGGGAGGGACGTAATTACATCCCTGGGGGCTTTGGGAGGGGGCTGTCCC
CGTGAGCTCCCAGGCGCGCCTGTCATTCTAAATCTCTCTTTCAGCCTAAAGCTTTTTCCCCGTATCCCCC
CAGGTGTCTGCAGGCTCAAAGAGCAGCGAGAAGCGTTCAGAGGAAAGCGATCCCGTGCCACCTTCCCCGT
GCCCGGGCTGTCCCCGCACGCTGCCGGCTCGGGGATGCGGGGGGAGCGCCGGACCGGAGCGGAGCCCCGG
GCGGCTCGCTGCTGCCCCCTAGCGGGGGAGGGACGTAATTACATCCCTGGGGGCTTTGGGGGGGGGCTGT
CCCCGTGAGCTCCCAGGCGCGCCAACTCGGTACTCGGGGATTTAATTAAGCTCTTCCGCTTCCTCGCTCA
CTGACTCGCTGCGCTCGGTCGTTCGGCTGCGGCGAGCGGTATCAGCTCACTCAAAGGCGGTAATACGGTT
ATCCACAGAATCAGGGGATAACGCAGGAAAGAACATGTGAGCAAAAGGCCAGCAAAAGGCCAGGAACCGT
AAAAAGGCCGCGTTGCTGGCGTTTTTCCATAGGCTCCGCCCCCCTGACGAGCATCACAAAAATCGACGCT
CAAGTCAGAGGTGGCGAAACCCGACAGGACTATAAAGATACCAGGCGTTTCCCCCTGGAAGCTCCCTCGT
GCGCTCTCCTGTTCCGACCCTGCCGCTTACCGGATACCTGTCCGCCTTTCTCCCTTCGGGAAGCGTGGCG
CTTTCTCATAGCTCACGCTGTAGGTATCTCAGTTCGGTGTAGGTCGTTCGCTCCAAGCTGGGCTGTGTGC
ACGAACCCCCCGTTCAGCCCGACCGCTGCGCCTTATCCGGTAACTATCGTCTTGAGTCCAACCCGGTAAG
ACACGACTTATCGCCACTGGCAGCAGCCACTGGTAACAGGATTAGCAGAGCGAGGTATGTAGGCGGTGCT
ACAGAGTTCTTGAAGTGGTGGCCTAACTACGGCTACACTAGAAGAACAGTATTTGGTATCTGCGCTCTGC
TGAAGCCAGTTACCTTCGGAAAAAGAGTTGGTAGCTCTTGATCCGGCAAACAAACCACCGCTGGTAGCGG
TGGTTTTTTTGTTTGCAAGCAGCAGATTACGCGCAGAAAAAAAGGATCTCAAGAAGATCCTTTGATCTTT
TCTACGGGGTCTGACGCTCAGTGGAACGAAAACTCACGTTAAGGGATTTTGGTCATGAGATTATCAAAAA
GGATCTTCACCTAGATCCTTTTAAATTAAAAATGAAGTTTTAAATCAATCTAAAGTATATATGAGTAAAC
TTGGTCTGACAGTTACCAATGCTTAATCAGTGAGGCACCTATCTCAGCGATCTGTCTATTTCGTTCATCC
ATAGTTGCCTGACTCCCCGTCGTGTAGATAACTACGATACGGGAGGGCTTACCATCTGGCCCCAGTGCTG
CAATGATACCGCGAGAACCACGCTCACCGGCTCCAGATTTATCAGCAATAAACCAGCCAGCCGGAAGGGC
CGAGCGCAGAAGTGGTCCTGCAACTTTATCCGCCTCCATCCAGTCTATTAATTGTTGCCGGGAAGCTAGA
GTAAGTAGTTCGCCAGTTAATAGTTTGCGCAACGTTGTTGCCATTGCTACAGGCATCGTGGTGTCACGCT
CGTCGTTTGGTATGGCTTCATTCAGCTCCGGTTCCCAACGATCAAGGCGAGTTACATGATCCCCCATGTT
GTGCAAAAAAGCGGTTAGCTCCTTCGGTCCTCCGATCGTTGTCAGAAGTAAGTTGGCCGCAGTGTTATCA
CTCATGGTTATGGCAGCACTGCATAATTCTCTTACTGTCATGCCATCCGTAAGATGCTTTTCTGTGACTG
GTGAGTACTCAACCAAGTCATTCTGAGAATAGTGTATGCGGCGACCGAGTTGCTCTTGCCCGGCGTCAAT
ACGGGATAATACCGCGCCACATAGCAGAACTTTAAAAGTGCTCATCATTGGAAAACGTTCTTCGGGGCGA
AAACTCTCAAGGATCTTACCGCTGTTGAGATCCAGTTCGATGTAACCCACTCGTGCACCCAACTGATCTT
CAGCATCTTTTACTTTCACCAGCGTTTCTGGGTGAGCAAAAACAGGAAGGCAAAATGCCGCAAAAAAGGG
AATAAGGGCGACACGGAAATGTTGAATACTCATACTCTTCCTTTTTCAATATTATTGAAGCATTTATCAG
GGTTATTGTCTCATGAGCGGATACATATTTGAATGTATTTAGAAAAATAAACAAATAGGGGTTCCGCGCA
CATTTCCCCGAAAAGTGCCACCTGACGTCGACGGATCGGGAGATCTCCCGATCCCCTATGGTGCACTCTC
AGTACAATCTGCTCTGATGCCGCATAGTTAAGCCAGTATCTGCTCCCTGCTTGTGTGTTGGAGGTCGCTG
AGTAGTGCGCGAGCAAAATTTAAGCTACAACAAGGCAAGGCTTGACCGACAATTGTTAATTAAGCTAGCA
GTCTGCAATGAGTTCGAGTTGGCGCGCCTGTCATTCTAAATCTCTCTTTCAGCCTAAAGCTTTTTCCCCG
TATCCCCCCAGGTGTCTGCAGGCTCAAAGAGCAGCGAGAAGCGTTCAGAGGAAAGCGATCCCGTGCCACC
TTCCCCGTGCCCGGGCTGTCCCCGCACGCTGCCGGCTCGGGGATGCGGGGGGAGCGCCGGACCGGAGCGG
AGCCCCGGGCGGCTCGCTGCTGCCCCCTAGCGGGGGAGGGACGTAATTACATCCCTGGGGGCTTTGGGAG
GGGGCTGTCCCCGTGAGCTCCCAGGCGCGCCTGTCATTCTAAATCTCTCTTTCAGCCTAAAGCTTTTTCC
CCGTATCCCCCCAGGTGTCTGCAGGCTCAAAGAGCAGCGAGAAGCGTTCAGAGGAAAGCGATCCCGTGCC
ACCTTCCCCGTGCCCGGGCTGTCCCCGCACGCTGCCGGCTCGGGGATGCGGGGGGAGCGCCGGACCGGAG
CGGAGCCCCGGGCGGCTCGCTGCTGCCCCCTAGCGGGGGAGGGACGTAATTACATCCCTGGGGGCTTTGG
GGGGGGGCTGTCCCCGTGAGCTCCCAGGCGCGCCAACTCGGTACTCGGGGATGCTAGCGCACCATCAACG
AGGAGGACATCTTGGCTAACCAACCCCTGTTGTTACAGTCC
